>Addgene plasmid #234098 | pKEK3200 | addgene full sequence | sequence record 464935 | Addgene NGS Result
AAAAAAAAATCTGACAATATATAAAGAGAATATATAAAGAGAATATCTTAGGGGATTTTAAAAAAATCCC
ACAGACTCAAAGACTTTTTTGACTTTTTAAATCCTAGAAACTATACTTTAAGTACTTATTTAAGTACATG
GATTTAGATTATGCAAACCGTTAATTATTCAACTTTTAGAAATGAACTATCTGATTCAATGGATAGAGTA
ACAAAAAATCATAGTCCTATGATTGTAACTAGAGGTTCAAAAAAAGAAGCAGTTGTTATGATGTCGTTAG
AGGATTTTAAAGCTTTGTTAGCAGCCTTTTTGTCCGGTGTTGGGTTGAAGGTGAAGCCGGTCGGGGCCGC
AGCGGGGGCCGGCTTTTCAGCCTTGCCCCCCTGCTTCGGCCGCCGTGGCTCCGGCGTCTTGGGTGCCGGC
GCGGGTTCCGCAGCCTTGGCCTGCGGTGCGGGCACATCGGCGGGCTTGGCCTTGATGTGCCGCCTGGCGT
GCGAGCGGAACGTCTCGTAGGAGAACTTGACCTTCCCCGTTTCCCGCATGTGCTCCCAAATGGTGACGAG
CGCATAGCCGGACGCTAACGCCGCCTCGACATCCGCCCTCACCGCCAGGAACGCAACCGCAGCCTCATCA
CGCCGGCGCTTCTTGGCCGCGCGGGATTCAACCCACTCGGCCAGCTCGTCGGTGTAGCTCTTTGGCATCG
TCTCTCGCCTGTCCCCTCAGTTCAGTAATTTCCTGCATTTGCCTGTTTCCAGTCGGTAGATATTCCACAA
AACAGCAGGGAAGCAGCGCTTTTCCGCTGCATAACCCTGCTTCGGGGTCATTATAGCGATTTTTTCGGTA
TATCCATCCTTTTTCGCACGATATACAGGATTTTGCCAAAGGGTTCGTGTAGACTTTCCTTGGTGTATCC
AACGGCGTCAGCCGGGCAGGATAGGTGAAGTAGGCCCACCCGCGAGCGGGTGTTCCTTCTTCACTGTCCC
TTATTCGCACCTGGCGGTGCTCAACGGGAATCCTGCTCTGCGAGGCTGGCCGGCTACCGCCGGCGTAACA
GATGAGGGCAAGCGGATGGCTGATGAAACCAAGCCAACCAGGAAGGGCAGCCCACCTATCAAGGTGTACT
GCCTTCCAGACGAACGAAGAGCGATTGAGGAAAAGGCGGCGGCGGCCGGCATGAGCCTGTCGGCCTACCT
GCTGGCCGTCGGCCAGGGCTACAAAATCACGGGCGTCGTGGACTATGAGCACGTCCGCGAGCTGGCCCGC
ATCAATGGCGACCTGGGCCGCCTGGGCGGCCTGCTGAAACTCTGGCTCACCGACGACCCGCGCACGGCGC
GGTTCGGTGATGCCACGATCCTCGCCCTGCTGGCGAAGATCGAAGAGAAGCAGGACGAGCTTGGCAAGGT
CATGATGGGCGTGGTCCGCCCGAGGGCAGAGCCATGACTTTTTTAGCCGCTAAAACGGCCGGGGGGTGCG
CGTGATTGCCAAGCACGTCCCCATGCGCTCCATCAAGAAGAGCGACTTCGCGGAGCTGGTGAAGTACATC
ACCGACGAGCAAGGCAAGACCGAGCGCCTGGGTCACGTGCGCGTCACGAACTGCGAGGCAAACACCCTGC
CCGCTGTCATGGCCGAGGTGATGGCGACCCAGCACGGCAACACCCGTTCCGAGGCCGACAAGACCTATCA
CCTCCTGGTTAGCTTCCGCGCGGGAGAGAAGCCCGACGCGGAGACGTTGCGCGCGATTGAGGACCGCATC
TGCGCTGGGCTTGGCTTCGCCGAGCATCAGCGCGTCAGTGCCGTGCATCACGACACCGACAACCTGCACA
TCCATATCGCCATCAACAAGATTCACCCGACCCGAAACACCATCCATGAGCCGTATCGGGCCTACCGCGC
CCTCGCTGACCTCTGCGCGACGCTCGAACGGGACTACGGGCTTGAGCGTGACAATCACGAAACGCGGCAG
CGCGTTTCCGAGAACCGCGCGAACGACATGGAGCGGCACGCGGGCGTGGAAAGCCTGGTCGGCTGCTCGC
GCTTTGTTAGCAGCCGGATCCGCGCGGCGTTTACGCCCCCCCTGCCACTCATCGCAGTACTGTTGTAATT
CATTAAGCATTCTGCCGACATGGAAGCCATCACAAACGGCATGATGAACCTGAATCGCCAGCGGCATCAG
CACCTTGTCGCCTTGCGTATAATATTTGCCCATGGTGAAAACGGGGGCGAAGAAGTTGTCCATATTGGCC
ACGTTTAAATCAAAACTGGTGAAACTCACCCAGGGATTGGCTGAGACGAAAAACATATTCTCAATAAACC
CTTTAGGGAAATAGGCCAGGTTTTCACCGTAACACGCCACATCTTGCGAATATATGTGTAGAAACTGCCG
GAAATCGTCGTGGTATTCACTCCAGAGCGATGAAAACGTTTCAGTTTGCTCATGGAAAACGGTGTAACAA
GGGTGAACACTATCCCATATCACCAGCTCACCGTCTTTCATTGCCATACGGAATTCCGGATGAGCATTCA
TCAGGCGGGCAAGAATGTGAATAAAGGCCGGATAAAACTTGTGCTTATTTTTCTTTACGGTCTTTAAAAA
GGCCGTAATATCCAGCTGAACGGTCTGGTTATAGGTACATTGAGCAACTGACTGAAATGCCTCAAAATGT
TCTTTACGATGCCATTGGGATATATCAACGGTGGTATATCCAGTGATTTTTTTCTCCATATGTTTAGTCT
CCTTTTTTTGTTATAAATATTTTATACACAAAAATCTTCGTTATTTAAATAAGTTTTATAGCTATTTTTT
CAAGATACAAAACTATTAATTAGTTATAATTAGGTTATTAGCTTAAAATTATAAACCAAATACGATGAGT
GACAACCCAAAAGATCTCGATCCTCTACGCCGTTGGGGAGCAGGAAACAGCTATGACGGTACCAAAAAAA
ACCCCGCCCTGTCAGGGGCGGGGTTTTTTTTTGAGCTCTTATTAGCTCTTATACAGCTCGTCCATACCCA
GGCTCAAGCCCGCAGCGGTCACAAATTCCACCAGGACCATGTGATCACGGCGTTCCTGCGGATCTTTGCT
CAGCACGCTATTGGTCGTCAGATAGTGTTGTTCCGGCAGCAACACCGGACCCTCACCAATTGGGGTGTTC
TGTTGGTAATGGTCGGCCAGTTGGACGCTACCGTCATCAACATTGTGGCGAATACGGAATTGGGCCTCCA
AGCCGTTACGATTCTTGTCTGCCGTAATGTAAACATAATGGCTGTTGAAGCTATACTCCAGTTTATGGCC
CAGAATGTTACCATCCTCTTTAAACTCCAAACCCTTCAAATCGATACGATTGACCAGCGCTTCACCTTCA
AACTTAACCTCTGCGCGAGTTTTGTACGTGCCATCTTCCTTGAAGGAAATGGTACGCTCCTGGACGTAAC
CGTCCGGCATGGCACTTTTAAAGAAATCGTTTTGGCGCATGTGCTCCGGATACTTCGCAAAACACTGCAC
GCCATACGACAAGGTCGTCACCAAGGTCGGCCAAGGCACCGGCAGGCGACCGGTCGTGCAGATGAACTTA
ATTTCCAGTTTGCCGTTGCTCGCGTCGCCATAACCTTCACCGCGAACGCTAAAACGATGACCGTTCACGT
CGCCCTCCAGCTCGATCAGAATCGGAACCAAGCCCGAGAAAATATCTTCGCCACTGCTCACCATGGGACT
CTTTCTCCTCTTTAATCGAGACCAAGCTAGCACTGTACCTAGGACTGAGCTAGCCGTCAAGAATTCACTG
GCCGTCGTTTTACGGTCTCAGTCGACTACTCTAGAAATATTTTATCTGATTAATAAGATGATCTTCTTGA
GATCGTTTTGGTCTGCGCGTAATCTCTTGCTCTGAAAACGAAAAAACCGCCTTGCAGGGCGGTTTTTCGA
AGGTTCTCTGAGCTACCAACTCTTTGAACCGAGGTAACTGGCTTGGAGGAGCGCAGTCACCAAAACTTGT
CCTTTCAGTTTAGCCTTAACCGGCGCATGACTTCAAGACTAACTCCTCTAAATCAATTACCAGTGGCTGC
TGCCAGTGGTGCTTTTGCATGTCTTTCCGGGTTGGACTCAAGACGATAGTTACCGGATAAGGCGCAGCGG
TCGGACTGAACGGGGGGTTCGTGCATACAGTCCAGCTTGGAGCGAACTGCCTACCCGGAACTGAGTGTCA
GGCGTGGAATGAGACAAACGCGGCCATAACAGCGGAATGACACCGGTAAACCGAAAGGCAGGAACAGGAG
AGCGCACGAGGGAGCCGCCAGGGGGAAACGCCTGGTATCTTTATAGTCCTGTCGGGTTTCGCCACCACTG
ATTTGAGCGTCAGATTTCGTGATGCTTGTCAGGGGGGCGGAGCCTATGGAAAAACGGCTTTGCCGCGGCC
CTCTCACTTCCCTGTTAAGTATCTTCCTGGCATCTTCCAGGAAATCTCCGCCCCGTTCGTAAGCCATTTC
CGCTCGCCGCAGTCGAACGACCGAGCGTAGCGAGTCAGTGAGCGAGGAAGCGGAATATATCCTGTATCAC
ATATTCTGCTGACGCACCGGTGCAGCCTTTTTTCTCCTGCCACATGAAGCACTTCACTGACACCCTCATC
AGTGCCAACATAGTAAGCCAGTATACACTCCGCTAGCGCTGATGTCCGGCGGTGCTTTTGCCGTTACGCA
CCACCCCGTCAGTAGCTGAACAGGAGGGACAGCTAAAGCTAGAAATGTACCAAATTTTACCTATTTTAGG
ATACTTTTCATGAAGCTCTTCTATTTTTCCCCAGTCCTTTAATAGTCTACCTTTAGAGTCTCGTAAATAG
TTATCTTTGTGACAGGGGCCTCTTTTATCTTTTTTAATGTAACTATATGTTATTCCAACGTCACTATTAC
TATTATCCAAATCTTTTTTAGCATGCCAGTAAGAACTTTCATAACTTAACTCTATCTTTCGACCTCTTTG
ATATACAACAATAAAGCTATAGCCAGTAGTAACAACCTGTTTTACTTTTGTTAAATCTATTAACTTCTTA
TTTATTTTTTTATGTTTTTTTGAAAATTTAAATATTTCTATATTCATTCCTACACTTCCTCAAATCCAAA
TGGTAGCTTATGATTCTCTTCTGGTTTCTTTTCTAATTTTTTTATATTTGCAATAAAAACTCTTTTTCTA
TCTTTGATTTTTTTATTGTCCCAATTCCTCCAAGTATCATCACAAACCCTTTCAATATCATGTAAATGAT
GATGTCTAAATATTGATCTGACATAATACAGATCTAGGTCTAGTTCATCACTTAACACAACTTCTCTAAG
TCTTTCAGATGCTTCGATTGGTATGTAATCCTCTTTATTTTTAGTATCTAAAGGCTTTTGCTTAAATTCT
TCTTCTGTCTCTGCTACCTTACTAACTGTAAACTTGATATTTGTAATCTTACGACCATGTTTTCTGTGAT
GATCCTTGTCATCATAGGTTACAAAAATATCCGATAATTGATTAATCTCTTCTAGTGCTGGTAATAGGAA
CTTATTTTTAAAATTTGAATATCTGTTGCTGTAACTTTTAGGTAAATCAAAATCATTAATCATATCATCG
ACATACAATACGCAATCAACTATATTAGCATACCCTGCTTGTTCGCCTAATTTGCTTTTGAGAAGTAAGT
ATAATCTGCTTGAATACTTACTTTTAAATGAAAATAGTAACTGTCTTTCTGCTTTAGTAAAGTACTCTTG
TAGTTGTATCATGTGTGGCATTAATGACCAATGAAACTCGCAAATTAAAGCACTGCTTTTAGGGTCTGCT
TCAATATATGCAAACCAGTTAGCTATCTTCGTTTGTTCTTTATTCAGCCATACTGGCTTAGACATTATTG
AGTGCATTAATTGCTTCAATCTCACTCTGTTATGCTTAACCCCTGTAGCTTTTTCAAGATCAGATAGGCT
TATCTTATACCTGTGAAACTCTTTATCTTCTCTTTTAACCATTGAGGCAACTAAGAATATTAAGTTTTGT
TCTTCTTTTGTAAGGCTATACTTTCCTGCAACAAGAGTATTAGACATAGCTATTTCTTTGCCAGCATTTA
CATTTTTAACTTCTTTCATAGAACTAGAGTCATTATCTCGATATACAAATTCTATAAAACTTCTATTAGT
AAAACAACTACTTCATAAAAAAAAGTAGTTTTAACGATACAAAAAGTAGTTTTAAATTCAAAAAGTGATA
CAAAAAGTAGTTTTAAATTCAAAAAGTGATACAAAAAGTAGTTTTAAATTTTTTAAAAAAGTGCTTCAAA
GCCTTATGTAGCAATACTTACAGAGGATT
Features (pLannotate 1.2.2; 11 found; start..end, strand, type, name):
    306..698     -  CDS            traK: TRAK4_ECOLX - Experimental evidence at protein level: Swiss-Prot protein existence level 1. From Escherichia coli.
    924..1033    +  oriT           oriT: incP origin of transfer
   1066..1437    +  CDS            traJ: oriT-recognizing protein; traJ
   1475..2023    +  CDS            traI (fragment): TRAI6_ECOLX - Experimental evidence at protein level: Swiss-Prot protein existence level 1. The initiation process of transfer DNA synthesis requires the interaction of at least three plasmid-specific components (TraH, I, and J) at the transfer origin resulting in the assembly of a specialised nucleoprotein complex - the relaxosome. Site- and strand-specific cleavage at the transfer origin is dependent on TraI and TraJ. From Escherichia coli.
   2061..2719    -  CDS            CmR: chloramphenicol acetyltransferase; cat; confers resistance to chloramphenicol
   2988..3704    -  CDS            EBFP1.2: EBFP1.2 is a basic (constitutively fluorescent) uv fluorescent protein published in 2007, derived from Aequorea victoria. It has high acid sensitivity.
   3746..3770    -  promoter       J23119(SpeI) promoter (fragment): bacterial promoter (Registry of Standard Biological Parts BBa J23119) modified to end with an SpeI site
   3773..3793    +  CDS            lacZα (fragment): LacZα fragment of β-galactosidase; lacZ fragment
   3847..4392    +  rep_origin     p15A ori: Plasmids containing the medium-copy-number p15A origin of replication can be propagated in E. coli cells that contain a second plasmid with the ColE1 origin.
   4480..4535    +  rep_origin     RSF ori (fragment): Plasmids containing the RSF 1030 origin of replication can be propagated in E. coli cells that contain additional plasmids with compatible origins.
   4654..4724    -  mobile_element IS1 (fragment): prokaryotic transposable element IS1
