[The description below was written by a language model from this plasmid's Addgene catalogue record and pLannotate feature annotations shown in this document.]
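Description:
pKEK3200 is a 6.3 kb mobilizable bacterial shuttle and expression vector built on a backbone recorded as "Fn Ori-p15a-CmR" and intended for fluorescent protein expression in diverse gram-negative bacteria. In E. coli it replicates from the p15A origin, which gives low to medium copy number and is compatible with ColE1-type plasmids, and it is selected through the chloramphenicol acetyltransferase gene (CmR). The "Fn Ori" named in the backbone is not identified as such by the automated annotation, which leaves roughly the last 1.6 kb of the sequence unannotated; only short fragments resembling an RSF origin and IS1 are called near that region. An IncP transfer module, consisting of oriT flanked by traK, traJ and a fragment of traI, supplies the relaxosome recognition functions. These allow the plasmid to be moved by conjugation from a donor strain that provides the remaining transfer machinery.

The payload is fuGFP, a synthetic Aequorea victoria-derived fluorescent protein, driven by a constitutive Anderson-series J23100 promoter. The feature table labels the reporter coding sequence as EBFP1.2 and the promoter as a J23119 fragment. These calls most likely reflect close sequence similarity among GFP variants and among Anderson promoters, so the catalogue's identification should take precedence. The promoter is bracketed by pre-cloned BsaI sites, so it can be exchanged by Golden Gate assembly using universal overhangs, letting users fit host-appropriate or regulated promoters. The stated purpose refers to "CCP expression", an abbreviation the record does not define. The vector belongs to a set of fluorescently marked shuttle plasmids designed to function across different bacterial species, for example for labelling cells or comparing promoter activity.
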