Addgene plasmid #234098: pKEK3200
Purpose: CCP expression in diverse gram-negative bacteria, with pre-cloned Golden Gate Compatible (BsaI) restriction sites to facilitate promoter swapping.
Depositing lab: Karl Klose. Depositing organization: University of Texas at San Antonio. Publication: Mobilizable shuttle vectors with fluorescent markers functional across different species of bacteria. Armstrong ZR, Alonso J, Stanton V, Patel N, Zogaj X, Cocioba SS, Klose KE. Appl Environ Microbiol. 2025 May 12:e0004525. doi: 10.1128/aem.00045-25. PubMed 40353662.
Backbone
  Vector backbone: Fn Ori-p15a-CmR
  Vector type: Bacterial Expression
Growth in bacteria
  Bacterial resistance: Chloramphenicol, 25 μg/mL
  Growth temperature: 37°C
  Growth strain: DH5alpha
  Copy number: Low Copy
Gene/Insert
  Gene/Insert name: fuGFP
  Species: Synthetic; Aequorea Victoria
  Promoter: pJ23100-BsaI
  Cloning method: Golden Gate
Terms and licenses: Academic/Nonprofit Terms; Industry Terms: Not Available to Industry
Depositor comments: Universal primer overhangs for promoter swapping: Forward 5'- GGCTACGGTCTCGCGAC-3'; Reverse 5'- GGCTACGGTCTCGTAAT -3'
How to cite: pKEK3200 was a gift from Karl Klose (Addgene plasmid # 234098 ; http://n2t.net/addgene:234098 ; RRID:Addgene_234098)
